>Addgene plasmid #141254 | pCAS9id_TRP | addgene full sequence | sequence record 308894 | Addgene NGS Result
AATGCTTCAATAATATTGAAAAAGGAAGAGTATGAGTATTCAACATTTCCGTGTCGCCCTTATTCCCTTT
TTTGCGGCATTTTGCCTTCCTGTTTTTGCTCACCCAGAAACGCTGGTGAAAGTAAAAGATGCTGAAGATC
AGTTGGGTGCACGAGTGGGTTACATCGAACTGGATCTCAACAGCGGTAAGATCCTTGAGAGTTTTCGCCC
CGAAGAACGTTTTCCAATGATGAGCACTTTTAAAGTTCTGCTATGTGGCGCGGTATTATCCCGTATTGAC
GCCGGGCAAGAGCAACTCGGTCGCCGCATACACTATTCTCAGAATGACTTGGTTGAGTACTCACCAGTCA
CAGAAAAGCATCTTACGGATGGCATGACAGTAAGAGAATTATGCAGTGCTGCCATAACCATGAGTGATAA
CACTGCGGCCAACTTACTTCTGACAACGATCGGAGGACCGAAGGAGCTAACCGCTTTTTTGCACAACATG
GGGGATCATGTAACTCGCCTTGATCGTTGGGAACCGGAGCTGAATGAAGCCATACCAAACGACGAGCGTG
ACACCACGATGCCTGTAGCAATGGCAACAACGTTGCGCAAACTATTAACTGGCGAACTACTTACTCTAGC
TTCCCGGCAACAATTAATAGACTGGATGGAGGCGGATAAAGTTGCAGGACCACTTCTGCGCTCGGCCCTT
CCGGCTGGCTGGTTTATTGCTGATAAATCTGGAGCCGGTGAGCGTGGGTCTCGCGGTATCATTGCAGCAC
TGGGGCCAGATGGTAAGCCCTCCCGTATCGTAGTTATCTACACGACGGGGAGTCAGGCAACTATGGATGA
ACGAAATAGACAGATCGCTGAGATAGGTGCCTCACTGATTAAGCATTGGTAACTGTCAGACCAAGTTTAC
TCATATATACTTTAGATTGATTTAAAACTTCATTTTTAATTTAAAAGGATCTAGGTGAAGATCCTTTTTG
ATAATCTCATGACCAAAATCCCTTAACGTGAGTTTTCGTTCCACTGAGCGTCAGACCCCGTAGAAAAGAT
CAAAGGATCTTCTTGAGATCCTTTTTTTCTGCGCGTAATCTGCTGCTTGCAAACAAAAAAACCACCGCTA
CCAGCGGTGGTTTGTTTGCCGGATCAAGAGCTACCAACTCTTTTTCCGAAGGTAACTGGCTTCAGCAGAG
CGCAGATACCAAATACTGTTCTTCTAGTGTAGCCGTAGTTAGGCCACCACTTCAAGAACTCTGTAGCACC
GCCTACATACCTCGCTCTGCTAATCCTGTTACCAGTGGCTGCTGCCAGTGGCGATAAGTCGTGTCTTACC
GGGTTGGACTCAAGACGATAGTTACCGGATAAGGCGCAGCGGTCGGGCTGAACGGGGGGTTCGTGCACAC
AGCCCAGCTTGGAGCGAACGACCTACACCGAACTGAGATACCTACAGCGTGAGCTATGAGAAAGCGCCAC
GCTTCCCGAAGGGAGAAAGGCGGACAGGTATCCGGTAAGCGGCAGGGTCGGAACAGGAGAGCGCACGAGG
GAGCTTCCAGGGGGAAACGCCTGGTATCTTTATAGTCCTGTCGGGTTTCGCCACCTCTGACTTGAGCGTC
GATTTTTGTGATGCTCGTCAGGGGGGCGGAGCCTATGGAAAAACGCCAGCAACGCGGCCTTTTTACGGTT
CCTGGCCTTTTGCTGGCCTTTTGCTCACATGTTCTTTCCTGCGTTATCCCCTGATTCTGTGGATAACCGT
ATTACCGCCTTTGAGTGAGCTGATACCGCTCGCCGCAGCCGAACGACCGAGCGCAGCGAGTCAGTGAGCG
AGGAAGCGGAAGAGCGCCCAATACGCAAACCGCCTCTCCCCGCGCGTTGGCCGATTCATTAATGCAGCTG
GCACGACAGGTTTCCCGACTGGAAAGCGGGCAGTGAGCGCAACGCAATTAATGTGAGTTAGCTCACTCAT
TAGGCACCCCAGGCTTTACACTTTATGCTTCCGGCTCGTATGTTGTGTGGAATTGTGAGCGGATAACAAT
TTCACACAGGAAACAGCTATGACCATGATTACGCCAAGCGCGCAATTAACCCTCACTAAAGGGAACAAAA
GCTGGAGCTGTACGGATTAGAAGCCGCCGAGCGGGTGACAGCCCTCCGAAGGAAGACTCTCCTCCGTGCG
TCCTCGTCTTCACCGGTCGCGTTCCTGAAACGCAGATGTGCCTCGCGCCGCACTGCTCCGAACAATAAAG
ATTCTACAATACTAGCTTTTATGGTTATGAAGAGGAAAAATTGGCAGTAACCTGGCCCCACAAACCTTCA
AATGAACGAATCAAATTAACAACCATAGGATGATAATGCGATTAGTTTTTTAGCCTTATTTCTGGGGTAA
TTAATCAGCGAAGCGATGATTTTTGATCTATTAACAGATATATAAATGCAAAAACTGCATAACCACTTTA
ACTAATACTTTCAACATTTTCGGTTTGTATTACTTCTTATTCAAATGTAATAAAAGTATCAACAAAAAAT
TGTTAATATACCTCTATACTTTAACGTCAAGGAGAAAAAACCCCGGGATCCCCCGGGAAAAATGGACAAG
AAGTACTCCATTGGGCTCGATATCGGCACAAACAGCGTCGGTTGGGCCGTCATTACGGACGAGTACAAGG
TGCCGAGCAAAAAATTCAAAGTTCTGGGCAATACCGATCGCCACAGCATAAAGAAGAACCTCATTGGCGC
CCTCCTGTTCGACTCCGGGGAGACGGCCGAAGCCACGCGGCTCAAAAGAACAGCACGGCGCAGATATACC
CGCAGAAAGAATCGGATCTGCTACCTGCAGGAGATCTTTAGTAATGAGATGGCTAAGGTGGATGACTCTT
TCTTCCATAGGCTGGAGGAGTCCTTTTTGGTGGAGGAGGATAAAAAGCACGAGCGCCACCCAATCTTTGG
CAATATCGTGGACGAGGTGGCGTACCATGAAAAGTACCCAACCATATATCATCTGAGGAAGAAGCTTGTA
GACAGTACTGATAAGGCTGACTTGCGGTTGATCTATCTCGCGCTGGCGCATATGATCAAATTTCGGGGAC
ACTTCCTCATCGAGGGGGACCTGAACCCAGACAACAGCGATGTCGACAAACTCTTTATCCAACTGGTTCA
GACTTACAATCAGCTTTTCGAAGAGAACCCGATCAACGCATCCGGAGTTGACGCCAAAGCAATCCTGAGC
GCTAGGCTGTCCAAATCCCGGCGGCTCGAAAACCTCATCGCACAGCTCCCTGGGGAGAAGAAGAACGGCC
TGTTTGGTAATCTTATCGCCCTGTCACTCGGGCTGACCCCCAACTTTAAATCTAACTTCGACCTGGCCGA
AGATGCCAAGCTTCAACTGAGCAAAGACACCTACGATGATGATCTCGACAATCTGCTGGCCCAGATCGGC
GACCAGTACGCAGACCTTTTTTTGGCGGCAAAGAACCTGTCAGACGCCATTCTGCTGAGTGATATTCTGC
GAGTGAACACGGAGATCACCAAAGCTCCGCTGAGCGCTAGTATGATCAAGCGCTATGATGAGCACCACCA
AGACTTGACTTTGCTGAAGGCCCTTGTCAGACAGCAACTGCCTGAGAAGTACAAGGAAATTTTCTTCGAT
CAGTCTAAAAATGGCTACGCCGGATACATTGACGGCGGAGCAAGCCAGGAGGAATTTTACAAATTTATTA
AGCCCATCTTGGAAAAAATGGACGGCACCGAGGAGCTGCTGGTAAAGCTTAACAGAGAAGATCTGTTGCG
CAAACAGCGCACTTTCGACAATGGAAGCATCCCCCACCAGATTCACCTGGGCGAACTGCACGCTATCCTC
AGGCGGCAAGAGGATTTCTACCCCTTTTTGAAAGATAACAGGGAAAAGATTGAGAAAATCCTCACATTTC
GGATACCCTACTATGTAGGCCCCCTCGCCCGGGGAAATTCCAGATTCGCGTGGATGACTCGCAAATCAGA
AGAGACCATCACTCCCTGGAACTTCGAGGAAGTCGTGGATAAGGGGGCCTCTGCCCAGTCCTTCATCGAA
AGGATGACTAACTTTGATAAAAATCTGCCTAACGAAAAGGTGCTTCCTAAACACTCTCTGCTGTACGAGT
ACTTCACAGTTTATAACGAGCTCACCAAGGTCAAATACGTCACAGAAGGGATGAGAAAGCCAGCATTCCT
GTCTGGAGAGCAGAAGAAAGCTATCGTGGACCTCCTCTTCAAGACGAACCGGAAAGTTACCGTGAAACAG
CTCAAAGAAGACTATTTCAAAAAGATTGAATGTTTCGACTCTGTTGAAATCAGCGGAGTGGAGGATCGCT
TCAACGCATCCCTGGGAACGTATCACGATCTCCTGAAAATCATTAAAGACAAGGACTTCCTGGACAATGA
GGAGAACGAGGACATTCTTGAGGACATTGTCCTCACCCTTACGTTGTTTGAAGATAGGGAGATGATTGAA
GAACGCTTGAAAACTTACGCTCATCTCTTCGACGACAAAGTCATGAAACAGCTCAAGAGGCGCCGATATA
CAGGATGGGGGCGGCTGTCAAGAAAACTGATCAATGGGATCCGAGACAAGCAGAGTGGAAAGACAATCCT
GGATTTTCTTAAGTCCGATGGATTTGCCAACCGGAACTTCATGCAGTTGATCCATGATGACTCTCTCACC
TTTAAGGAGGACATCCAGAAAGCACAAGTTTCTGGCCAGGGGGACAGTCTTCACGAGCACATCGCTAATC
TTGCAGGTAGCCCAGCTATCAAAAAGGGAATACTGCAGACCGTTAAGGTCGTGGATGAACTCGTCAAAGT
AATGGGAAGGCATAAGCCCGAGAATATCGTTATCGAGATGGCCCGAGAGAACCAAACTACCCAGAAGGGA
CAGAAGAACAGTAGGGAAAGGATGAAGAGGATTGAAGAGGGTATAAAAGAACTGGGGTCCCAAATCCTTA
AGGAACACCCAGTTGAAAACACCCAGCTTCAGAATGAGAAGCTCTACCTGTACTACCTGCAGAACGGCAG
GGACATGTACGTGGATCAGGAACTGGACATCAATCGGCTCTCCGACTACGACGTGGATCATATCGTGCCC
CAGTCTTTTCTCAAAGATGATTCTATTGATAATAAAGTGTTGACAAGATCCGATAAAAATAGAGGGAAGA
GTGATAACGTCCCCTCAGAAGAAGTTGTCAAGAAAATGAAAAATTATTGGCGGCAGCTGCTGAACGCCAA
ACTGATCACACAACGGAAGTTCGATAATCTGACTAAGGCTGAACGAGGTGGCCTGTCTGAGTTGGATAAA
GCCGGCTTCATCAAAAGGCAGCTTGTTGAGACACGCCAGATCACCAAGCACGTGGCCCAAATTCTCGATT
CACGCATGAACACCAAGTACGATGAAAATGACAAACTGATTCGAGAGGTGAAAGTTATTACTCTGAAGTC
TAAGCTGGTCTCAGATTTCAGAAAGGACTTTCAGTTTTATAAGGTGAGAGAGATCAACAATTACCACCAT
GCGCATGATGCCTACCTGAATGCAGTGGTAGGCACTGCACTTATCAAAAAATATCCCAAGCTTGAATCTG
AATTTGTTTACGGAGACTATAAAGTGTACGATGTTAGGAAAATGATCGCAAAGTCTGAGCAGGAAATAGG
CAAGGCCACCGCTAAGTACTTCTTTTACAGCAATATTATGAATTTTTTCAAGACCGAGATTACACTGGCC
AATGGAGAGATTCGGAAGCGACCACTTATCGAAACAAACGGAGAAACAGGAGAAATCGTGTGGGACAAGG
GTAGGGATTTCGCGACAGTCCGGAAGGTCCTGTCCATGCCGCAGGTGAACATCGTTAAAAAGACCGAAGT
ACAGACCGGAGGCTTCTCCAAGGAAAGTATCCTCCCGAAAAGGAACAGCGACAAGCTGATCGCACGCAAA
AAAGATTGGGACCCCAAGAAATACGGCGGATTCGATTCTCCTACAGTCGCTTACAGTGTACTGGTTGTGG
CCAAAGTGGAGAAAGGGAAGTCTAAAAAACTCAAAAGCGTCAAGGAACTGCTGGGCATCACAATCATGGA
GCGATCAAGCTTCGAAAAAAACCCCATCGACTTTCTCGAGGCGAAAGGATATAAAGAGGTCAAAAAAGAC
CTCATCATTAAGCTTCCCAAGTACTCTCTCTTTGAGCTTGAAAACGGCCGGAAACGAATGCTCGCTAGTG
CGGGCGAGCTGCAGAAAGGTAACGAGCTGGCACTGCCCTCTAAATACGTTAATTTCTTGTATCTGGCCAG
CCACTATGAAAAGCTCAAAGGGTCTCCCGAAGATAATGAGCAGAAGCAGCTGTTCGTGGAACAACACAAA
CACTACCTTGATGAGATCATCGAGCAAATAAGCGAATTCTCCAAAAGAGTGATCCTCGCCGACGCTAACC
TCGATAAGGTGCTTTCTGCTTACAATAAGCACAGGGATAAGCCCATCAGGGAGCAGGCAGAAAACATTAT
CCACTTGTTTACTCTGACCAACTTGGGCGCGCCTGCAGCCTTCAAGTACTTCGACACCACCATAGACAGA
AAGCGGTACACCTCTACAAAGGAGGTCCTGGACGCCACACTGATTCATCAGTCAATTACGGGGCTCTATG
AAACAAGAATCGACCTCTCTCAGCTCGGTGGAGACAGCAGGGCTGACCCCAAGAAGAAGAGGAAGGTGTG
ATCTCTTCTCGAGTCATGTAATTAGTTATGTCACGCTTACATTCACGCCCTCCCCCCACATCCGCTCTAA
CCGAAAAGGAAGGAGTTAGACAACCTGAAGTCTAGGTCCCTATTTATTTTTTTATAGTTATGTTAGTATT
AAGAACGTTATTTATATTTCAAATTTTTCTTTTTTTTCTGTACAGACGCGTGTACGCATGTAACATTATA
CTGAAAACCTTGCTTGAGAAGGTTTTGGGACGCTCGAAGGCTTTAATTTGCGGAGGCGTATCACGAGGCC
CTTTCGTCTTCAAGAATTAGCTTTTCAAGTACTGAGAGTGCACCATAGATCACGACATTACTATATATAT
AATATAGGAAGCATTTAATAGAACAGCATCGTAATATATGTGTACTTTGCAGTTATGACGCCAGATGGCA
GTAGTGGAAGATATTCTTTATTGAAAAATAGCTTGTCACCTTACGTACAATCTTGATCCGGAGCTTTTCT
TTTTTTGCCGATTAAGAATTAATTCGGTCGAAAAAAGAAAAGGAGAGGGCCAAGAGGGAGGGCATTGGTG
ACTATTGAGCACGTGAGTATACGTGATTAAGCACACAAAGGCAGCTTGGAGTATGTCTGTTATTAATTTC
ACAGGTAGTTCTGGTCCATTGGTGAAAGTTTGCGGCTTGCAGAGCACAGAGGCCGCAGAATGTGCTCTAG
ATTCCGATGCTGACTTGCTGGGTATTATATGTGTGCCCAATAGAAAGAGAACAATTGACCCGGTTATTGC
AAGGAAAATTTCAAGTCTTGTAAAAGCATATAAAAATAGTTCAGGCACTCCGAAATACTTGGTTGGCGTG
TTTCGTAATCAACCTAAGGAGGATGTTTTGGCTCTGGTCAATGATTACGGCATTGATATCGTCCAACTGC
ATGGAGATGAGTCGTGGCAAGAATACCAAGAGTTCCTCGGTTTGCCAGTTATTAAAAGACTCGTATTTCC
AAAAGACTGCAACATACTACTCAGTGCAGCTTCACAGAAACCTCATTCGTTTATTCCCTTGTTTGATTCA
GAAGCAGGTGGGACAGGTGAACTTTTGGATTGGAACTCGATTTCTGACTGGGTTGGAAGGCAAGAGAGCC
CCGAAAGCTTACATTTTATGTTAGCTGGTGGACTGACGCCAGAAAATGTTGGTGATGCGCTTAGATTAAA
TGGCGTTATTGGTGTTGATGTAAGCGGAGGTGTGGAGACAAATGGTGTAAAAGACTCTAACAAAATAGCA
AATTTCGTCAAAAATGCTAAGAAATAGGTTATTACTGAGTAGTATAAAACTGTATTATAAGTAAATGCAT
GTATACTAAACTCACAAATTAGAGCTTCAATTTAATTATATCAGTTATTACCCAATTCTCATGTTTGACA
GCTTATCATCGATCGTCCAACTGCATGGAGATGAGTCGTGGCAAGAATACCAAGAGTTCCTCGGTTTGCC
AGTTATTAAAAGACTCGTATTTCCAAAAGACTGCAACATACTACTCAGTGCAGCTTCACAGAAACCTCAT
TCGTTTATTCCCTTGTTTGATTCAGAAGCAGGTGGGACAGGTGAACTTTTGGATTGGAACTCGATTTCTG
ACTGGGTTGGAAGGCAAGAGAGCCCCGAGCCTGAACGAAGCATCTGTGCTTCATTTTGTAGAACAAAAAT
GCAACGCGAGAGCGCTAATTTTTCAAACAAAGAATCTGAGCTGCATTTTTACAGAACAGAAATGCAACGC
GAAAGCGCTATTTTACCAACGAAGAATCTGTGCTTCATTTTTGTAAAACAAAAATGCAACGCGAGAGCGC
TAATTTTTCAAACAAAGAATCTGAGCTGCATTTTTACAGAACAGAAATGCAACGCGAGAGCGCTATTTTA
CCAACAAAGAATCTATACTTCTTTTTTGTTCTACAAAAATGCATCCCGAGAGCGCTATTTTTCTAACAAA
GCATCTTAGGTTACTTTTTTTCTCCTTTGTGCGCTCTATAATGCAGTCTCTTGATAACTTTTTGCACTGT
AGGTCCGTTAAGGTTAGAAGAAGGCTACTTTGGTGTCTATTTTCTCTTCCATAAAAAAAGCCTGACTCCA
CTTCCCGCGTTTACTGATTACTAGCGAAGCTGCGGGTGCATTTTTTCAAGATAAAGGCATCCCCGATTAT
ATTCTATACCGATGTGGATTGCGCATACTTTGTGAACAGAAAGTGATAGCGTTGATGATTCTTCATTGGT
CAGAAAATTATGAACGGTTTCTTCTATTTTGTCTCTATATACTACGTATAGGAAATGTTTACATTTTCGT
ATTGTTTTCGATTCACTCTATGAATAGTTCTTACTACAATTTTTTTGTCTAAAGAGTAATACTAGAGATA
AACATAAAAAATGTAGAGGTCGAGTTTAGATGCAAGTTCAAGGAGCGAAAGGTGGATGGGTAGGTTATAT
AGGGATATAGCACAGAGATATATAGCAAAGAGATACTTTTGAGCAATGTTTGTGGAAGCGGTATTCGCAA
TATTTTAGTAGCTCGTTACAGTCCGGTGCGTTTTTGGTTTTTTGAAAGTGCGTCTTCAGAGCGCTTTTGG
TTTTCAAAAGCGCTCTGAAGTTCCTATACTTTCTAGAGAATAGGAACTTCGGAATAGGAACTTCAAAGCG
TTTCCGAAAACGAGCGCTTCCGAAAATGCAACACGAGCTGCGCACATACAGCTCACTGTTCACGTCGCAC
CTATATCTGCGTGTTGCCTGTATATATATATACATGAGAAGAACGGCATAGTGCGTGTTTATGCTTAAAT
GCGTACTTATATGCGTCTATTTATGTAGGATGAAAGGTAGTCTAGTACCTCCTGTGATATTATCCCATTC
CACGCGGGGTATCGTATGCTTCCTTCAGCACTACCCTTTAGCTGTTCTATATGCTGCCACTCCTCAATTG
GATTAGTCTCATCCTTCAATGCTATCATTTCCTTTGATATTGGATCATACAGCATGTGACCTTTTGCAAG
CAATTAAATTTTGCTGATATCGAATTCGCTGGAGCTTCTTTGAAAAGATAATGTATGATTATGCTTTCAC
TCATATTTATACAGAAACTTGATGTTTTCTTTCGAGTATATACAAGGTGATTACATGTACGTTTGAAGTA
CAACTCTAGATTTTGTAGTGCCCTCTTGGGCTAGCGGTAAAGGTGCGCATTTTTTCACACCCTACAATGT
TCTGTTCAAAAGATTTTGGTCAAACGCTGTAGAAGTGAAAGTTGGTGCGCATGTTTCGGCGTTCGAAACT
TCTCCGCAGTGAAAGATAAATGATCGTTTAAACGACGACATCAGCAACATCTGCGAGGGTACCGTTTTAG
AGCTAGAAATAGCAAGTTAAAATAAGGCTAGTCCGTTATCAACTTGAAAAAGTGGCACCGAGTCGGTGGT
GCTTTTTTTGTTTTTTATGTCTTCGAGTCATGTAATTAGTTATGTCACGCTCTAGAGCGGCCGCCACCGC
TGATATCGAATTCGCTGGAGCTTCTTTGAAAAGATAATGTATGATTATGCTTTCACTCATATTTATACAG
AAACTTGATGTTTTCTTTCGAGTATATACAAGGTGATTACATGTACGTTTGAAGTACAACTCTAGATTTT
GTAGTGCCCTCTTGGGCTAGCGGTAAAGGTGCGCATTTTTTCACACCCTACAATGTTCTGTTCAAAAGAT
TTTGGTCAAACGCTGTAGAAGTGAAAGTTGGTGCGCATGTTTCGGCGTTCGAAACTTCTCCGCAGTGAAA
GATAAATGATCGTTTAAACGACGACATCAGCAACATCTGCGAGGGTACCGTTTTAGAGCTAGAAATAGCA
AGTTAAAATAAGGCTAGTCCGTTATCAACTTGAAAAAGTGGCACCGAGTCGGTGGTGCTTTTTTTGTTTT
TTATGTCTTCGAGTCATGTAACACCGCGGTGGAGCTCCAGCTTTTGTTCCCGGTGGCACTTTTCGGGGAA
ATGTGCGCGGAACCCCTATTTGTTTATTTTTCTAAATACATTCAAATATGTATCCGCTCATGAGACAATA
ACCCTGATA
Features (pLannotate 1.2.2; 25 found; start..end, strand, type, name):
     32..892     +  CDS            AmpR: β-lactamase; bla; confers resistance to ampicillin, carbenicillin, and related antibiotics
   1063..1651    +  rep_origin     ori: high-copy-number ColE1/pMB1/pBR322/pUC origin of replication
   1834..1926    +  CDS            lacI (fragment): lac repressor; lacI; The lac repressor binds to the lac operator to inhibit transcription in E. coli. This inhibition can be relieved by adding lactose or isopropyl-β-D-thiogalactopyranoside (IPTG).
   1939..1960    +  protein_bind   CAP binding site: CAP binding activates transcription in the presence of cAMP. E. coli catabolite activator protein
   1975..2005    +  promoter       lac promoter: promoter for the E. coli lac operon
   2009..2031    +  protein_bind   lac operator (fragment): The lac repressor binds to the lac operator to inhibit transcription in E. coli. This inhibition can be relieved by adding lactose or isopropyl-β-D-thiogalactopyranoside (IPTG). lac repressor encoded by lacI
   2074..2092    +  promoter       T3 promoter: promoter for bacteriophage T3 RNA polymerase
   2113..2554    +  promoter       GAL1 promoter: S. cerevisiae GAL1; inducible promoter, regulated by Gal4
   2582..6685    +  CDS            cas9: CAS9_STRP1 - Also known as csn1 From Streptococcus pyogenes serotype M1.
   6734..6981    +  terminator     CYC1 terminator: S. cerevisiae CYC1; transcription terminator for CYC1
   7029..7047    +  misc_feature   bom (fragment): basis of mobility region from pBR322
   7185..7332    +  promoter       TRP1 promoter: S. cerevisiae TRP1
   7333..8007    +  CDS            TRP1: phosphoribosylanthranilate isomerase, required for tryptophan biosynthesis; S. cerevisiae TRP1; yeast auxotrophic marker
   8115..8133    +  promoter       tet promoter (fragment): E. coli promoter for tetracycline efflux protein gene
   8132..8358    +  CDS            TRP1 (fragment): phosphoribosylanthranilate isomerase, required for tryptophan biosynthesis; S. cerevisiae TRP1; yeast auxotrophic marker
   8364..9706    -  rep_origin     2μ ori: yeast 2μ plasmid origin of replication
   9767..10035   +  promoter       SNR52 promoter: promoter for the S. cerevisiae small nucleolar RNA gene SNR52
  10074..10148   +  misc_RNA       gRNA scaffold: guide RNA scaffold for the Streptococcus pyogenes CRISPR/Cas9 system
  10153..10172   +  terminator     SUP4 terminator: transcription terminator for the S. cerevisiae SUP4 tRNA gene
  10178..10201   +  terminator     CYC1 terminator (fragment): S. cerevisiae CYC1; transcription terminator for CYC1
  10201..10220   -  misc_feature   MCS (fragment): pBluescript multiple cloning site
  10243..10511   +  promoter       SNR52 promoter: promoter for the S. cerevisiae small nucleolar RNA gene SNR52
  10550..10624   +  misc_RNA       gRNA scaffold: guide RNA scaffold for the Streptococcus pyogenes CRISPR/Cas9 system
  10629..10648   +  terminator     SUP4 terminator: transcription terminator for the S. cerevisiae SUP4 tRNA gene
  10716..31      +  promoter       AmpR promoter (across the origin): bla
