[The description below was written by a language model from this plasmid's Addgene catalogue record and pLannotate feature annotations shown in this document.]
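Description:
pCAS9id_TRP is an empty-backbone yeast CRISPR vector of about 10.8 kb, designed to express Cas9 and two guide RNAs from a single episomal plasmid in Saccharomyces cerevisiae. It was assembled from elements of pCM188 and p414-TEF1p-Cas9-CYC1t, with two recorded changes: the CEN/ARS region was replaced by a 2μ origin, so the plasmid is maintained as a multicopy episome in yeast, and the constitutive TEF1 promoter was replaced by the GAL1 promoter. In E. coli it replicates from a high-copy ColE1/pUC-type origin and is selected with ampicillin through the β-lactamase gene. In yeast, selection relies on the TRP1 auxotrophic marker, driven by its own promoter, in tryptophan-auxotrophic strains. The annotation also picks up small backbone remnants (lac promoter/operator region, a T3 promoter, a partial TRP1 duplicate and other fragments) that have no evident functional role in the design.

The Streptococcus pyogenes cas9 coding sequence lies between the Gal4-regulated GAL1 promoter and the CYC1 terminator, so nuclease production is switched on by galactose rather than being constitutive. Downstream of the 2μ origin are two tandem guide RNA cassettes, each made up of the SNR52 RNA polymerase III promoter, an S. pyogenes gRNA scaffold and the SUP4 terminator. According to the record, the position between promoter and scaffold in each cassette holds a stuffer with Kpn restriction sites, which is replaced by user-chosen targeting sequences. No target-specific insert is present as deposited. Once both spacers are cloned, the plasmid allows inducible editing or cleavage at two genomic targets simultaneously in yeast.
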