Addgene plasmid #141254: pCAS9id_TRP
Purpose: (Empty Backbone) Galactose-inducible expression of Cas9 for addressing two targets; Contains two guide RNA expression cassettes with stuffer and Kpn restriction sites.
Depositing lab: Adam Bertl.
Backbone
  Vector backbone: pCM188/p414-TEF1p-Cas9-CYC1t
  Backbone manufacturer: Gari et al., 1997/DiCarlo et al., 2013
  Modifications to backbone: Replace CEN/ARS with 2µ; Replace TEF1 promoter with GAL1
  Vector type: Yeast Expression, CRISPR
  Selectable markers: TRP1
Growth in bacteria
  Bacterial resistance: Ampicillin, 100 μg/mL
  Growth temperature: 37°C
  Growth strain: DH5alpha
  Copy number: High Copy
Gene/Insert
  Gene/Insert name: None
Terms and licenses: Academic/Nonprofit Terms; Industry Terms: Not Available to Industry
How to cite: pCAS9id_TRP was a gift from Adam Bertl (Addgene plasmid # 141254 ; http://n2t.net/addgene:141254 ; RRID:Addgene_141254)
